Addgene plasmid #77037: CSF1R gRNA (BRDN0001147492)
Purpose: 3rd generation lentiviral gRNA plasmid targeting human CSF1R
Depositing lab: John Doench & David Root. Depositing organization: Broad Institute. Publication: Optimized sgRNA design to maximize activity and minimize off-target effects of CRISPR-Cas9. Doench JG, Fusi N, Sullender M, Hegde M, Vaimberg EW, Donovan KF, Smith I, Tothova Z, Wilen C, Orchard R, Virgin HW, Listgarten J, Root DE. Nat Biotechnol. 2016 Jan 18. doi: 10.1038/nbt.3437. PubMed 26780180.
Backbone
  Vector backbone: lentiGuide-Puro
  Backbone manufacturer: Zhang Lab (Addgene plasmid # 52963)
  Vector type: Mammalian Expression, Lentiviral, CRISPR
  Selectable markers: Puromycin
Growth in bacteria
  Bacterial resistance: Ampicillin, 100 μg/mL
  Growth temperature: 37°C
  Growth strain: DH5alpha
  Copy number: High Copy
Gene/Insert
  Gene/Insert name: CSF1R (alt name: NM_001288705.1)
  gRNA/shRNA sequence: GTTGGAAATCTACTTGATCG
  Species: H. sapiens (human)
  Entrez Gene: CSF1R (a.k.a. BANDDOS, C-FMS, CD115, CSF-1R, CSFR, FIM2, FMS, GPSC, HDLS, HDLS1, M-CSF-R)
  Promoter: hU6
  Cloning method: Unknown
  Sequencing primers: 5′ U6-F; 3′ pS2-R
Terms and licenses: Academic/Nonprofit Terms; Industry Terms: Not Available to Industry
Depositor comments: The gRNA was designed to target the following Genbank reference sequence(s): NM_001288705.1,NM_005211.3. Note that this plasmid does NOT contain Cas9. It should be used in conjunction with lentiCas9-Blast (Addgene #52962) or otherwise with cell lines already expressing Cas9. Browse the full kinome gRNA library at http://www.addgene.org/pooled-library/broadgpp-human-kinome/ or visit http://www.broadinstitute.org/rnai/public/ for detailed protocols and information.
How to cite: CSF1R gRNA (BRDN0001147492) was a gift from John Doench & David Root (Addgene plasmid # 77037 ; http://n2t.net/addgene:77037 ; RRID:Addgene_77037)
