[The description below was written by a language model from this plasmid's Addgene catalogue record and pLannotate feature annotations shown in this document.]
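Description:
CSF1R gRNA (BRDN0001147492) is a third-generation lentiviral CRISPR guide plasmid built on the lentiGuide-Puro backbone. It expresses a single guide RNA against human CSF1R, the colony-stimulating factor 1 receptor kinase also known as c-FMS or CD115. The guide was designed against two CSF1R reference transcripts and belongs to a human kinome gRNA collection. In bacteria the roughly 8.3 kb plasmid replicates from a high-copy ColE1/pUC-type origin and is selected with ampicillin through the β-lactamase gene. An f1 origin and remnants of lac and phage-promoter cloning sequence are also annotated in the backbone.

The viral genome is transcribed from a chimeric RSV promoter fused to a truncated HIV-1 5' LTR, which makes production Tat-independent. It carries the Ψ packaging signal with a partial gag region, the Rev response element for nuclear export of the full-length RNA, and a cPPT/CTS. It ends in a ΔU3 self-inactivating 3' LTR followed by an SV40 polyadenylation signal. Two expression units sit between the LTRs. In the first, a human U6 RNA polymerase III promoter drives the CSF1R-specific spacer joined to the Streptococcus pyogenes Cas9 guide scaffold. In the second, the EF-1α core promoter with its intron A drives puromycin N-acetyltransferase, followed by a WPRE to enhance transcript expression, so that transduced mammalian cells can be selected with puromycin.

The plasmid does not encode Cas9. It is meant to be used with a separate Cas9 lentivector or in cells that already express Cas9, where the delivered guide directs cleavage at the CSF1R locus for knockout or loss-of-function studies.
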