Features (pLannotate 1.2.2; 29 found; start..end, strand, type, name):
     14..80      +  CDS            small t antigen (fragment): SV40 (simian virus 40) small t antigen
    106..317     +  promoter       EF-1α core promoter: core promoter for human elongation factor EF-1α
    318..1256    +  intron         EF-1α intron A: intron upstream of the start codon of human EF-1α
   1278..1877    +  CDS            PuroR (fragment): puromycin N-acetyltransferase; pac from Streptomyces; confers resistance to puromycin
   1893..2481    +  misc_feature   WPRE: woodchuck hepatitis virus posttranscriptional regulatory element
   2532..2551    +  misc_feature   cPPT/CTS (fragment): central polypurine tract and central termination sequence of HIV-1
   2553..2786    +  LTR            3' LTR (ΔU3): self-inactivating 3' long terminal repeat (LTR) from HIV-1
   2864..2985    +  polyA_signal   SV40 poly(A) signal: SV40 polyadenylation signal
   3025..3160    +  rep_origin     SV40 ori: SV40 origin of replication
   3181..3199    -  promoter       T7 promoter: promoter for bacteriophage T7 RNA polymerase
   3207..3362    +  CDS            lacZα (fragment): LacZα fragment of β-galactosidase; lacZ fragment
   3367..3795    +  rep_origin     f1 ori (sequence partly withheld): f1 bacteriophage origin of replication; arrow indicates direction of (+) strand synthesis
   3848..3952    +  promoter       AmpR promoter: bla
   3953..4813    +  CDS            AmpR: β-lactamase; bla; confers resistance to ampicillin, carbenicillin, and related antibiotics
   4984..5572    +  rep_origin     ori: high-copy-number ColE1/pMB1/pBR322/pUC origin of replication
   5755..5847    +  CDS            lacI (fragment): lac repressor; lacI; The lac repressor binds to the lac operator to inhibit transcription in E. coli. This inhibition can be relieved by adding lactose or isopropyl-β-D-thiogalactopyranoside (IPTG).
   5860..5881    +  protein_bind   CAP binding site: CAP binding activates transcription in the presence of cAMP. E. coli catabolite activator protein
   5896..5926    +  promoter       lac promoter: promoter for the E. coli lac operon
   5934..5950    +  protein_bind   lac operator: The lac repressor binds to the lac operator to inhibit transcription in E. coli. This inhibition can be relieved by adding lactose or isopropyl-β-D-thiogalactopyranoside (IPTG). lac repressor encoded by lacI
   5995..6013    +  promoter       T3 promoter: promoter for bacteriophage T3 RNA polymerase
   6041..6267    +  promoter       RSV promoter: Rous sarcoma virus enhancer/promoter
   6268..6448    +  LTR            5' LTR (truncated): truncated 5' long terminal repeat (LTR) from HIV-1
   6495..6620    +  misc_feature   HIV-1 Ψ: packaging signal of human immunodeficiency virus type 1
   6604..6967    +  CDS            HIV-1 gag (fragment): gag protein from human immunodeficiency virus 1; gag
   7113..7346    +  misc_feature   RRE: The Rev response element (RRE) of HIV-1 allows for Rev-dependent mRNA export from the nucleus to the cytoplasm.
   7723..7749    +  CDS            Rev (fragment): human immunodeficiency virus 1 (HIV-1) Rev protein; rev; enhances nuclear export of unspliced and incompletely spliced viral mRNAs
   7753..7993    +  promoter       U6 promoter: RNA polymerase III promoter for human U6 snRNA
   8023..8098    +  misc_RNA       gRNA scaffold: guide RNA scaffold for the Streptococcus pyogenes CRISPR/Cas9 system
   8154..8271    +  misc_feature   cPPT/CTS: central polypurine tract and central termination sequence of HIV-1
>Addgene plasmid #77037 | CSF1R gRNA (BRDN0001147492) | addgene full sequence | sequence record 186994 | Addgene Assembled Sequence
CCCGGGTGCAAAGATGGATAAAGTTTTAAACAGAGAGGAATCTTTGCAGCTAATGGACCTTCTAGGTCTT
GAAAGGAGTGGGAATTGGCTCCGGTGCCCGTCAGTGGGCAGAGCGCACATCGCCCACAGTCCCCGAGAAG
TTGGGGGGAGGGGTCGGCAATTGATCCGGTGCCTAGAGAAGGTGGCGCGGGGTAAACTGGGAAAGTGATG
TCGTGTACTGGCTCCGCCTTTTTCCCGAGGGTGGGGGAGAACCGTATATAAGTGCAGTAGTCGCCGTGAA
CGTTCTTTTTCGCAACGGGTTTGCCGCCAGAACACAGGTAAGTGCCGTGTGTGGTTCCCGCGGGCCTGGC
CTCTTTACGGGTTATGGCCCTTGCGTGCCTTGAATTACTTCCACCTGGCTGCAGTACGTGATTCTTGATC
CCGAGCTTCGGGTTGGAAGTGGGTGGGAGAGTTCGAGGCCTTGCGCTTAAGGAGCCCCTTCGCCTCGTGC
TTGAGTTGAGGCCTGGCCTGGGCGCTGGGGCCGCCGCGTGCGAATCTGGTGGCACCTTCGCGCCTGTCTC
GCTGCTTTCGATAAGTCTCTAGCCATTTAAAATTTTTGATGACCTGCTGCGACGCTTTTTTTCTGGCAAG
ATAGTCTTGTAAATGCGGGCCAAGATCTGCACACTGGTATTTCGGTTTTTGGGGCCGCGGGCGGCGACGG
GGCCCGTGCGTCCCAGCGCACATGTTCGGCGAGGCGGGGCCTGCGAGCGCGGCCACCGAGAATCGGACGG
GGGTAGTCTCAAGCTGGCCGGCCTGCTCTGGTGCCTGGCCTCGCGCCGCCGTGTATCGCCCCGCCCTGGG
CGGCAAGGCTGGCCCGGTCGGCACCAGTTGCGTGAGCGGAAAGATGGCCGCTTCCCGGCCCTGCTGCAGG
GAGCTCAAAATGGAGGACGCGGCGCTCGGGAGAGCGGGCGGGTGAGTCACCCACACAAAGGAAAAGGGCC
TTTCCGTCCTCAGCCGTCGCTTCATGTGACTCCACGGAGTACCGGGCGCCGTCCAGGCACCTCGATTAGT
TCTCGAGCTTTTGGAGTACGTCGTCTTTAGGTTGGGGGGAGGGGTTTTATGCGATGGAGTTTCCCCACAC
TGAGTGGGTGGAGACTGAAGTTAGGCCAGCTTGGCACTTGATGTAATTCTCCTTGGAATTTGCCCTTTTT
GAGTTTGGATCTTGGTTCATTCTCAAGCCTCAGACAGTGGTTCAAAGTTTTTTTCTTCCATTTCAGGTGT
CGTGACGTACGGCCACCATGACCGAGTACAAGCCCACGGTGCGCCTCGCCACCCGCGACGACGTCCCCAG
GGCCGTACGCACCCTCGCCGCCGCGTTCGCCGACTACCCCGCCACGCGCCACACCGTCGATCCGGACCGC
CACATCGAGCGGGTCACCGAGCTGCAAGAACTCTTCCTCACGCGCGTCGGGCTCGACATCGGCAAGGTGT
GGGTCGCGGACGACGGCGCCGCCGTGGCGGTCTGGACCACGCCGGAGAGCGTCGAAGCGGGGGCGGTGTT
CGCCGAGATCGGCCCGCGCATGGCCGAGTTGAGCGGTTCCCGGCTGGCCGCGCAGCAACAGATGGAAGGC
CTCCTGGCGCCGCACCGGCCCAAGGAGCCCGCGTGGTTCCTGGCCACCGTCGGAGTCTCGCCCGACCACC
AGGGCAAGGGTCTGGGCAGCGCCGTCGTGCTCCCCGGAGTGGAGGCGGCCGAGCGCGCCGGGGTGCCCGC
CTTCCTGGAGACCTCCGCGCCCCGCAACCTCCCCTTCTACGAGCGGCTCGGCTTCACCGTCACCGCCGAC
GTCGAGGTGCCCGAAGGACCGCGCACCTGGTGCATGACCCGCAAGCCCGGTGCCTGAACGCGTTAAGTCG
ACAATCAACCTCTGGATTACAAAATTTGTGAAAGATTGACTGGTATTCTTAACTATGTTGCTCCTTTTAC
GCTATGTGGATACGCTGCTTTAATGCCTTTGTATCATGCTATTGCTTCCCGTATGGCTTTCATTTTCTCC
TCCTTGTATAAATCCTGGTTGCTGTCTCTTTATGAGGAGTTGTGGCCCGTTGTCAGGCAACGTGGCGTGG
TGTGCACTGTGTTTGCTGACGCAACCCCCACTGGTTGGGGCATTGCCACCACCTGTCAGCTCCTTTCCGG
GACTTTCGCTTTCCCCCTCCCTATTGCCACGGCGGAACTCATCGCCGCCTGCCTTGCCCGCTGCTGGACA
GGGGCTCGGCTGTTGGGCACTGACAATTCCGTGGTGTTGTCGGGGAAATCATCGTCCTTTCCTTGGCTGC
TCGCCTGTGTTGCCACCTGGATTCTGCGCGGGACGTCCTTCTGCTACGTCCCTTCGGCCCTCAATCCAGC
GGACCTTCCTTCCCGCGGCCTGCTGCCGGCTCTGCGGCCTCTTCCGCGTCTTCGCCTTCGCCCTCAGACG
AGTCGGATCTCCCTTTGGGCCGCCTCCCCGCGTCGACTTTAAGACCAATGACTTACAAGGCAGCTGTAGA
TCTTAGCCACTTTTTAAAAGAAAAGGGGGGACTGGAAGGGCTAATTCACTCCCAACGAAGACAAGATCTG
CTTTTTGCTTGTACTGGGTCTCTCTGGTTAGACCAGATCTGAGCCTGGGAGCTCTCTGGCTAACTAGGGA
ACCCACTGCTTAAGCCTCAATAAAGCTTGCCTTGAGTGCTTCAAGTAGTGTGTGCCCGTCTGTTGTGTGA
CTCTGGTAACTAGAGATCCCTCAGACCCTTTTAGTCAGTGTGGAAAATCTCTAGCAGTACGTATAGTAGT
TCATGTCATCTTATTATTCAGTATTTATAACTTGCAAAGAAATGAATATCAGAGAGTGAGAGGAACTTGT
TTATTGCAGCTTATAATGGTTACAAATAAAGCAATAGCATCACAAATTTCACAAATAAAGCATTTTTTTC
ACTGCATTCTAGTTGTGGTTTGTCCAAACTCATCAATGTATCTTATCATGTCTGGCTCTAGCTATCCCGC
CCCTAACTCCGCCCATCCCGCCCCTAACTCCGCCCAGTTCCGCCCATTCTCCGCCCCATGGCTGACTAAT
TTTTTTTATTTATGCAGAGGCCGAGGCCGCCTCGGCCTCTGAGCTATTCCAGAAGTAGTGAGGAGGCTTT
TTTGGAGGCCTAGGGACGTACCCAATTCGCCCTATAGTGAGTCGTATTACGCGCGCTCACTGGCCGTCGT
TTTACAACGTCGTGACTGGGAAAACCCTGGCGTTACCCAACTTAATCGCCTTGCAGCACATCCCCCTTTC
GCCAGCTGGCGTAATAGCGAAGAGGCCCGCACCGATCGCCCTTCCCAACAGTTGCGCAGCCTGAATGGCG
AATGGG
[124 nt withheld, positions 3367-3490]
C
[91 nt withheld, positions 3492-3582]
A
[49 nt withheld, positions 3584-3632]
CCTTTGACGTTGGAGTCCACGTTCTTT
[37 nt withheld, positions 3660-3696]
ACCCTATCTCGGTCTATTCTTTTGATTTATAAGGGATTTTGCCGATTTCGGCCTATTGGTTAAAAAATGA
GCTGATTTAACAAAAATTTAACGCGAATTTTAACAAAATATTAACGCTTACAATTTAGGTGGCACTTTTC
GGGGAAATGTGCGCGGAACCCCTATTTGTTTATTTTTCTAAATACATTCAAATATGTATCCGCTCATGAG
ACAATAACCCTGATAAATGCTTCAATAATATTGAAAAAGGAAGAGTATGAGTATTCAACATTTCCGTGTC
GCCCTTATTCCCTTTTTTGCGGCATTTTGCCTTCCTGTTTTTGCTCACCCAGAAACGCTGGTGAAAGTAA
AAGATGCTGAAGATCAGTTGGGTGCACGAGTGGGTTACATCGAACTGGATCTCAACAGCGGTAAGATCCT
TGAGAGTTTTCGCCCCGAAGAACGTTTTCCAATGATGAGCACTTTTAAAGTTCTGCTATGTGGCGCGGTA
TTATCCCGTATTGACGCCGGGCAAGAGCAACTCGGTCGCCGCATACACTATTCTCAGAATGACTTGGTTG
AGTACTCACCAGTCACAGAAAAGCATCTTACGGATGGCATGACAGTAAGAGAATTATGCAGTGCTGCCAT
AACCATGAGTGATAACACTGCGGCCAACTTACTTCTGACAACGATCGGAGGACCGAAGGAGCTAACCGCT
TTTTTGCACAACATGGGGGATCATGTAACTCGCCTTGATCGTTGGGAACCGGAGCTGAATGAAGCCATAC
CAAACGACGAGCGTGACACCACGATGCCTGTAGCAATGGCAACAACGTTGCGCAAACTATTAACTGGCGA
ACTACTTACTCTAGCTTCCCGGCAACAATTAATAGACTGGATGGAGGCGGATAAAGTTGCAGGACCACTT
CTGCGCTCGGCCCTTCCGGCTGGCTGGTTTATTGCTGATAAATCTGGAGCCGGTGAGCGTGGGTCTCGCG
GTATCATTGCAGCACTGGGGCCAGATGGTAAGCCCTCCCGTATCGTAGTTATCTACACGACGGGGAGTCA
GGCAACTATGGATGAACGAAATAGACAGATCGCTGAGATAGGTGCCTCACTGATTAAGCATTGGTAACTG
TCAGACCAAGTTTACTCATATATACTTTAGATTGATTTAAAACTTCATTTTTAATTTAAAAGGATCTAGG
TGAAGATCCTTTTTGATAATCTCATGACCAAAATCCCTTAACGTGAGTTTTCGTTCCACTGAGCGTCAGA
CCCCGTAGAAAAGATCAAAGGATCTTCTTGAGATCCTTTTTTTCTGCGCGTAATCTGCTGCTTGCAAACA
AAAAAACCACCGCTACCAGCGGTGGTTTGTTTGCCGGATCAAGAGCTACCAACTCTTTTTCCGAAGGTAA
CTGGCTTCAGCAGAGCGCAGATACCAAATACTGTTCTTCTAGTGTAGCCGTAGTTAGGCCACCACTTCAA
GAACTCTGTAGCACCGCCTACATACCTCGCTCTGCTAATCCTGTTACCAGTGGCTGCTGCCAGTGGCGAT
AAGTCGTGTCTTACCGGGTTGGACTCAAGACGATAGTTACCGGATAAGGCGCAGCGGTCGGGCTGAACGG
GGGGTTCGTGCACACAGCCCAGCTTGGAGCGAACGACCTACACCGAACTGAGATACCTACAGCGTGAGCT
ATGAGAAAGCGCCACGCTTCCCGAAGGGAGAAAGGCGGACAGGTATCCGGTAAGCGGCAGGGTCGGAACA
GGAGAGCGCACGAGGGAGCTTCCAGGGGGAAACGCCTGGTATCTTTATAGTCCTGTCGGGTTTCGCCACC
TCTGACTTGAGCGTCGATTTTTGTGATGCTCGTCAGGGGGGCGGAGCCTATGGAAAAACGCCAGCAACGC
GGCCTTTTTACGGTTCCTGGCCTTTTGCTGGCCTTTTGCTCACATGTTCTTTCCTGCGTTATCCCCTGAT
TCTGTGGATAACCGTATTACCGCCTTTGAGTGAGCTGATACCGCTCGCCGCAGCCGAACGACCGAGCGCA
GCGAGTCAGTGAGCGAGGAAGCGGAAGAGCGCCCAATACGCAAACCGCCTCTCCCCGCGCGTTGGCCGAT
TCATTAATGCAGCTGGCACGACAGGTTTCCCGACTGGAAAGCGGGCAGTGAGCGCAACGCAATTAATGTG
AGTTAGCTCACTCATTAGGCACCCCAGGCTTTACACTTTATGCTTCCGGCTCGTATGTTGTGTGGAATTG
TGAGCGGATAACAATTTCACACAGGAAACAGCTATGACCATGATTACGCCAAGCGCGCAATTAACCCTCA
CTAAAGGGAACAAAAGCTGGAGCTGCAAGCTTAATGTAGTCTTATGCAATACTCTTGTAGTCTTGCAACA
TGGTAACGATGAGTTAGCAACATGCCTTACAAGGAGAGAAAAAGCACCGTGCATGCCGATTGGTGGAAGT
AAGGTGGTACGATCGTGCCTTATTAGGAAGGCAACAGACGGGTCTGACATGGATTGGACGAACCACTGAA
TTGCCGCATTGCAGAGATATTGTATTTAAGTGCCTAGCTCGATACATAAACGGGTCTCTCTGGTTAGACC
AGATCTGAGCCTGGGAGCTCTCTGGCTAACTAGGGAACCCACTGCTTAAGCCTCAATAAAGCTTGCCTTG
AGTGCTTCAAGTAGTGTGTGCCCGTCTGTTGTGTGACTCTGGTAACTAGAGATCCCTCAGACCCTTTTAG
TCAGTGTGGAAAATCTCTAGCAGTGGCGCCCGAACAGGGACTTGAAAGCGAAAGGGAAACCAGAGGAGCT
CTCTCGACGCAGGACTCGGCTTGCTGAAGCGCGCACGGCAAGAGGCGAGGGGCGGCGACTGGTGAGTACG
CCAAAAATTTTGACTAGCGGAGGCTAGAAGGAGAGAGATGGGTGCGAGAGCGTCAGTATTAAGCGGGGGA
GAATTAGATCGCGATGGGAAAAAATTCGGTTAAGGCCAGGGGGAAAGAAAAAATATAAATTAAAACATAT
AGTATGGGCAAGCAGGGAGCTAGAACGATTCGCAGTTAATCCTGGCCTGTTAGAAACATCAGAAGGCTGT
AGACAAATACTGGGACAGCTACAACCATCCCTTCAGACAGGATCAGAAGAACTTAGATCATTATATAATA
CAGTAGCAACCCTCTATTGTGTGCATCAAAGGATAGAGATAAAAGACACCAAGGAAGCTTTAGACAAGAT
AGAGGAAGAGCAAAACAAAAGTAAGACCACCGCACAGCAAGCGGCCGCTGATCTTCAGACCTGGAGGAGG
AGATATGAGGGACAATTGGAGAAGTGAATTATATAAATATAAAGTAGTAAAAATTGAACCATTAGGAGTA
GCACCCACCAAGGCAAAGAGAAGAGTGGTGCAGAGAGAAAAAAGAGCAGTGGGAATAGGAGCTTTGTTCC
TTGGGTTCTTGGGAGCAGCAGGAAGCACTATGGGCGCAGCGTCAATGACGCTGACGGTACAGGCCAGACA
ATTATTGTCTGGTATAGTGCAGCAGCAGAACAATTTGCTGAGGGCTATTGAGGCGCAACAGCATCTGTTG
CAACTCACAGTCTGGGGCATCAAGCAGCTCCAGGCAAGAATCCTGGCTGTGGAAAGATACCTAAAGGATC
AACAGCTCCTGGGGATTTGGGGTTGCTCTGGAAAACTCATTTGCACCACTGCTGTGCCTTGGAATGCTAG
TTGGAGTAATAAATCTCTGGAACAGATTTGGAATCACACGACCTGGATGGAGTGGGACAGAGAAATTAAC
AATTACACAAGCTTAATACACTCCTTAATTGAAGAATCGCAAAACCAGCAAGAAAAGAATGAACAAGAAT
TATTGGAATTAGATAAATGGGCAAGTTTGTGGAATTGGTTTAACATAACAAATTGGCTGTGGTATATAAA
ATTATTCATAATGATAGTAGGAGGCTTGGTAGGTTTAAGAATAGTTTTTGCTGTACTTTCTATAGTGAAT
AGAGTTAGGCAGGGATATTCACCATTATCGTTTCAGACCCACCTCCCAACCCCGAGGGGACCCAGAGAGG
GCCTATTTCCCATGATTCCTTCATATTTGCATATACGATACAAGGCTGTTAGAGAGATAATTAGAATTAA
TTTGACTGTAAACACAAAGATATTAGTACAAAATACGTGACGTAGAAAGTAATAATTTCTTGGGTAGTTT
GCAGTTTTAAAATTATGTTTTAAAATGGACTATCATATGCTTACCGTAACTTGAAAGTATTTCGATTTCT
TGGCTTTATATATCTTGTGGAAAGGACGAAACACCGGTTGGAAATCTACTTGATCGGTTTTAGAGCTAGA
AATAGCAAGTTAAAATAAGGCTAGTCCGTTATCAACTTGAAAAAGTGGCACCGAGTCGGTGCTTTTTTAA
GCTTGGCGTAACTAGATCTTGAGACAAATGGCAGTATTCATCCACAATTTTAAAAGAAAAGGGGGGATTG
GGGGGTACAGTGCAGGGGAAAGAATAGTAGACATAATAGCAACAGACATACAAACTAAAGAATTACAAAA
ACAAATTACAAAAATTCAAAATTTTCGGGTTTATTACAGGGACAGCAGAGATCCACTTTGGCGCCGGCTC
GAGGGGG
