>Addgene plasmid #77037 | CSF1R gRNA (BRDN0001147492) | depositor partial sequence | sequence record 144497 | Target Sequence
GTTGGAAATCTACTTGATCG
