>Addgene plasmid #77037 | CSF1R gRNA (BRDN0001147492) | addgene partial sequence | sequence record 186993 | hU6-F
AGAAAGTAATAATTTCTTGGGTAGTTTGCAGTTTTAAAATTATGTTTTAAAATGGACTATCATATGCTTA
CCGTAACTTGAAAGTATTTCGATTTCTTGGCTTTATATATCTTGTGGAAAGGACGAAACACCGGTTGGAA
ATCTACTTGATCGGTTTTAGAGCTAGAAATAGCAAGTTAAAATAAGGCTAGTCCGTTATCAACTTGAAAA
AGTGGCACCGAGTCGGTGCTTTTTTAAGCTTGGCGTAACTAGATCTTGAGACAAATGGCAGTATTCATCC
ACAATTTTAAAAGAAAAGGGGGGATTGGGGGGTACAGTGCAGGGGAAAGAATAGTAGACATAATAGCAAC
AGACATACAAACTAAAGAATTACAAAAACAAATTACAAAAATTCAAAATTTTCGGGTTTATTACAGGGAC
AGCAGAGATCCACTTTGGCGCCGGCTCGAGGGGGCCCGGGTGCAAAGATGGATAAAGTTTTAAACAGAGA
GGAATCTTTGCAGCTAATGGACCTTCTAGGTCTTGAAAGGAGTGGGAATTGGCTCCGGTGCCCGTCAGTG
GGCAGAGCGC
